>Addgene plasmid #133318 | pXGFPC-5 Pxyl-dcas9 (Spa) | addgene full sequence | sequence record 266833 | Addgene NGS Result
CGAAAAAATCGCTATAATGACCCCGAAGCAGGGTTATGCAGCGGAAAAGATCCGTCGACGGCCGCTCTAG
AACTAGTGGATCCAAATAAAACGAAAGGCTCAGTCGAAAGACTGGGCCTTTCGTTTTATCTGTTGTTTGT
CGCATTATACGCAAGGCGACAAGGTGCTGATGCCGCTGGCGATTCAGGTTCATCATGCCGTTTGTGATGG
CTTCCATGTCGGCAGAATGCTTAATGAATTACAACAGTTTTTATATAAGCTTAGCGCTACCGGACTCAGA
TCCAGATCGAAATGTACCGGCTGAACTGGTGGAAGCACGTTGAGCCTCGTCAAGGACTCATGAAGCGCGT
CCCTGCTCTCAGTCGCCTGCTCGTTACGCCTGAGGTGTCAAAACACCGTCTGTTCATTTGGCTAGACGCT
AGAGTTCTTCCGGATCACAAGCTCCAGGTCGTTACACTCGATGACGACTGCTCATTCGGAGTTTTACACT
CAAGGTTCCACGAGGTGTGGGCTCTTGCAGCGGGGTCGTGGCACGGCTCAGGCAATGATCCGCGCTACAC
CATCTCCACCACCTTCGAGACCTTCCCCTTCCCGGAAGGCCTGACGCCCAACATAGCCGCCGTCGACTAT
GAGGGCGACCCGCGCGCCCAGGCCATCGCCGCGGCGGCGGCCGAGCTGAACCGGCTGCGGGAAGCCTGGC
TCAATCCGCCCGACCTGGTGCGGATCGAGCCCGAGGTCGTGCCCGGCTATCCCGACCGCGTGCTGCCCGT
CAGCCCCGAGGCGGGCGCCGAGCTGAAGAAGCGCACCCTGACCAACCTCTACAACCAGCGCCCGGCCTGG
CTGGACATGGCCCACCAGCGCCTGGACGCCGCCGTCGCCGCCGCCTACGGCTGGCCCGACGGCCTGACCG
ACGACGAGATCCTGGAGCGCCTGTTCGCCCTCAACCAGGAGCGCGCGGCGGCGGGGCGGTAGGTTAGACC
CCTCCAAAACCCCGACCTCCCCGGCGAAGGCCGGGGTCCAGTTACATCCGGAACGCTTGGAGTGGGCCCG
CCTACGGCCTCGACCAACCCGCAGTCGGCAAGGGGTTCGATCTGGACCCCGGCATTCGCCGGGGAGGTCG
GCAGAGAGGTCAGAACCGCGTCTTGCAGCCCTGCTTCAGATGAACCCCGCGCAGGAAGCCGCGGCGGGCC
AGGCCGGCGTCGACGGCGGCGTTCATCTGGCGGTCGGCGGGGGCAGCGCCGGTGACTTCGCGCACCAGGC
CCCGGAACGGGATGATGCTGTTGATCAGGGTCTTGCCACCGGCCTCGGCCAGCTTGCCGGCTCGGTTTTC
GGCGTACTCGGCGCCGACCTTGTAGTCGGGCCCCAGCGCCGCGTTCAGCGCCTTCACCTCATTGGCCAGG
GCCTGGCAGGACTTCAGACCCGCGAGGCTGTAGGGGTCGTCAAAGGCCTTGGCCAGGACCGGCGGCACCT
CGCGCTTGGACAGGCCGACGTCGCGCACCGGCTGGGTGCCGATGTCGACGGCCTTCTTGCCCGCCTCGCC
CCAGCGGCCGGACGGTTCCTCGGGCTTGGCCGGCGGCTTGACCTGGGCGTGGGCGCTGGAGGCCAGCAGC
ACGGCGGCGGCTCCGGCCATGATCAGCAGCTTGTTCGGCATCAAAAGCGCCCTCCCGACAAAACACGCCA
CGGGAACGGCAAGCCTCGCCGCCGGTTCCCGCCCGCAAGTCCCTCGGCACGAACTCTAAGGCCTGCGCAC
GATCCATCGCCACCACAAAGCGTGTCATCCCGGCCGAAGCGCAGCGGAGAGCCGGGACCCAGGGCCACAA
GCACGGCGCTTCGTCACCCCCTGGGTCCCGGATAGCGCTCCGCGCTTCCGGGATGACACGGGTTTAAGCA
CTTGGGTGAGAAGCCCTAGTTCGGCGCGCCGCCCGCTTCCAGGTCGAACGCGGCGTCGAAGGCGTCGTCG
CCAGGAACCGTCCCTTCCAGGGCGGCGTCGAACAGGTCTTCGAGCGATGACCAGATGAAGGCCATCTGCT
CCATGATCGTCGGGACGCTGGCCGGATCGAAGCCGGGGTAGAGGTCTTCCACCAGCCACAGGCCCGTGCC
GGGATCGAAGGCGAAGCGGCAGCCGATCAGGCGGAACTGGGCGCGGGCCATGGTCTCGAACAGGGCCGTC
AGGTCGCGGGCGGCGTCCAGGTCGTCGTGGTCCAGCACCAGGCAGCGGATCTGCAGCCAGCCGTGGTCGG
GCAGCAGGTAGAAGGCGCCCTCGTCCTGATCCTCGCCCGAAACCTCCAGCCCCCGGTCGATGGCTTCGAC
GACATAGCCGGCCGCGCGGCAGGTGTCGGTGAGCGCGGCCAGCAGGGCGGCTTCCTGGTCAGGGGTCAGG
TCGGTCATGGGCAAGAGGTCCAGGTCGTGGTTTGTCGGCGGCTTCTAGCATGGACCGCCCGCGCCCGTGA
GGCCGAGGATTTCGCGCTGGTCAGACAACCTACTTGCCGTCCCCACATGTTAGCGCTACCAAGTGCCGAC
GAACGCGCGCCGCCGACGGTGTCGGCGCTTCAGACGCTCGAGTTTTGGGGAGACGACCATATGCCTGCAG
GCGCCTTAATTAATATGCATGGTACCTTAAGATCTCGAGCTCCTGACTCAGGAGGTATCGATATGTACCC
ATACGATGTTCCAGATTACGCTATGACCAACGGCAAGATCCTGGGCCTGGCCATCGGCATCGCCTCGGTG
GGCGTGGGCATCATCGAGGCCAAGACCGGCAAGGTGGTGCACGCCAACTCGCGCCTGTTCTCGGCCGCCA
ACGCCGAGAACAACGCCGAGCGCCGCGGCTTCCGCGGCTCGCGCCGCCTGAACCGCCGCAAGAAGCACCG
CGTGAAGCGCGTGCGCGACCTGTTCGAGAAGTACGGCATCGTGACCGACTTCCGCAACCTGAACCTGAAC
CCGTACGAGCTGCGCGTGAAGGGCCTGACCGAGCAGCTGAAGAACGAGGAGCTGTTCGCCGCCCTGCGCA
CCATCTCGAAGCGCCGCGGCATCTCGTACCTGGACGACGCCGAGGACGACTCGACCGGCTCGACCGACTA
CGCCAAGTCGATCGACGAGAACCGCCGCCTGCTGAAGAACAAGACCCCGGGCCAGATCCAGCTGGAGCGC
CTGGAGAAGTACGGCCAGCTGCGCGGCAACTTCACCGTGTACGACGAGAACGGCGAGGCCCACCGCCTGA
TCAACGTGTTCTCGACCTCGGACTACGAGAAGGAGGCCCGCAAGATCCTGGAGACCCAGGCCGACTACAA
CAAGAAGATCACCGCCGAGTTCATCGACGACTACGTGGAGATCCTGACCCAGAAGCGCAAGTACTACCAC
GGCCCGGGCAACGAGAAGTCGCGCACCGACTACGGCCGCTTCCGCACCGACGGCACCACCCTGGAGAACA
TCTTCGGCATCCTGATCGGCAAGTGCAACTTCTACCCGGACGAGTACCGCGCCTCGAAGGCCTCGTACAC
CGCCCAGGAGTACAACTTCCTGAACGACCTGAACAACCTGAAGGTGTCGACCGAGACCGGCAAGCTGTCG
ACCGAGCAGAAGGAGTCGCTGGTGGAGTTCGCCAAGAACACCGCCACCCTGGGCCCGGCCAAGCTGCTGA
AGGAGATCGCCAAGATCCTGGACTGCAAGGTGGACGAGATCAAGGGCTACCGCGAGGACGACAAGGGCAA
GCCGGACCTGCACACCTTCGAGCCGTACCGCAAGCTGAAGTTCAACCTGGAGTCGATCAACATCGACGAC
CTGTCGCGCGAGGTGATCGACAAGCTGGCCGACATCCTGACCCTGAACACCGAGCGCGAGGGCATCGAGG
ACGCCATCAAGCGCAACCTGCCGAACCAGTTCACCGAGGAGCAGATCTCGGAGATCATCAAGGTGCGCAA
GTCGCAGTCGACCGCCTTCAACAAGGGCTGGCACTCGTTCTCGGCCAAGCTGATGAACGAGCTGATCCCG
GAGCTGTACGCCACCTCGGACGAGCAGATGACCATCCTGACCCGCCTGGAGAAGTTCAAGGTGAACAAGA
AGTCGTCGAAGAACACCAAGACCATCGACGAGAAGGAGGTGACCGACGAGATCTACAACCCGGTGGTGGC
CAAGTCGGTGCGCCAGACCATCAAGATCATCAACGCCGCCGTGAAGAAGTACGGCGACTTCGACAAGATC
GTGATCGAGATGCCGCGCGACAAGAACGCCGACGACGAGAAGAAGTTCATCGACAAGCGCAACAAGGAGA
ACAAGAAGGAGAAGGACGACGCCCTGAAGCGCGCCGCCTACCTGTACAACTCGTCGGACAAGCTGCCGGA
CGAGGTGTTCCACGGCAACAAGCAGCTGGAGACCAAGATCCGCCTGTGGTACCAGCAGGGCGAGCGCTGC
CTGTACTCGGGCAAGCCGATCTCGATCCAGGAGCTGGTGCACAACTCGAACAACTTCGAGATCGACGCCA
TCCTGCCGCTGTCGCTGTCGTTCGACGACTCGCTGGCCAACAAGGTGCTGGTGTACGCCTGGACCAACCA
GGAGAAGGGCCAGAAGACCCCGTACCAGGTGATCGACTCGATGGACGCCGCCTGGTCGTTCCGCGAGATG
AAGGACTACGTGCTGAAGCAGAAGGGCCTGGGCAAGAAGAAGCGCGACTACCTGCTGACCACCGAGAACA
TCGACAAGATCGAGGTGAAGAAGAAGTTCATCGAGCGCAACCTGGTGGACACCCGCTACGCCTCGCGCGT
GGTGCTGAACTCGCTGCAGTCGGCCCTGCGCGAGCTGGGCAAGGACACCAAGGTGTCGGTGGTGCGCGGC
CAGTTCACCTCGCAGCTGCGCCGCAAGTGGAAGATCGACAAGTCGCGCGAGACCTACCACCACCACGCCG
TGGACGCCCTGATCATCGCCGCCTCGTCGCAGCTGAAGCTGTGGGAGAAGCAGGACAACCCGATGTTCGT
GGACTACGGCAAGAACCAGGTGGTGGACAAGCAGACCGGCGAGATCCTGTCGGTGTCGGACGACGAGTAC
AAGGAGCTGGTGTTCCAGCCGCCGTACCAGGGCTTCGTGAACACCATCTCGTCGAAGGGCTTCGAGGACG
AGATCCTGTTCTCGTACCAGGTGGACTCGAAGTACAACCGCAAGGTGTCGGACGCCACCATCTACTCGAC
CCGCAAGGCCAAGATCGGCAAGGACAAGAAGGAGGAGACCTACGTGCTGGGCAAGATCAAGGACATCTAC
TCGCAGAACGGCTTCGACACCTTCATCAAGAAGTACAACAAGGACAAGACCCAGTTCCTGATGTACCAGA
AGGACTCGCTGACCTGGGAGAACGTGATCGAGGTGATCCTGCGCGACTACCCGACCACCAAGAAGTCGGA
GGACGGCAAGAACGACGTGAAGTGCAACCCGTTCGAGGAGTACCGCCGCGAGAACGGCCTGATCTGCAAG
TACTCGAAGAAGGGCAAGGGCACCCCGATCAAGTCGCTGAAGTACTACGACAAGAAGCTGGGCAACTGCA
TCGACATCACCCCGGAGGAGTCGCGCAACAAGGTGATCCTGCAGTCGATCAACCCGTGGCGCGCCGACGT
GTACTTCAACCCGGAGACCCTGAAGTACGAGCTGATGGGCCTGAAGTACTCGGACCTGTCGTTCGAGAAG
GGCACCGGCAACTACCACATCTCGCAGGAGAAGTACGACGCCATCAAGGAGAAGGAGGGCATCGGCAAGA
AGTCGGAGTTCAAGTTCACCCTGTACCGCAACGACCTGATCCTGATCAAGGACATCGCCTCGGGCGAGCA
GGAGATCTACCGCTTCCTGTCGCGCACCATGCCGAACGTGAACCACTACGTGGAGCTGAAGCCGTACGAC
AAGGAGAAGTTCGACAACGTGCAGGAGCTGGTGGAGGCCCTGGGCGAGGCCGACAAGGTGGGCCGCTGCA
TCAAGGGCCTGAACAAGCCGAACATCTCGATCTACAAGGTGCGCACCGACGTGCTGGGCAACAAGTACTT
CGTGAAGAAGAAGGGCGACAAGCCGAAGCTGGACTTCAAGAACAACAAGAAGTAAATACTCTGGCCATTT
TTCTTTACCGCCTTTGAGTGAGCTGATACCGCTCGCCGCAGCCGAACGACCGAGCGCAACGCGTGCGGCC
GCTGATTAGCTAAGCAGAAGGCCATCCTGACGGATGCCTTTTTCGCTTGCTAGCTGCAGCCCGGGGGATC
CACTAGTTCTAGAGCGGCCATTCACTGGCCGTCGTTTTACAACGTCGTGACTGGGAAAACCCTGGCGTTA
CCCAACTTAATCGCCTTGCAGCACATCCCCCTTTCGCCAGCGGTATCAGCTCACTCAAAGGCGGTAATAC
GGTTATCCACAGAATCAGGGGATAACGCAGGAAAGAACATGTGAGCAAAAGGCCAGCAAAAGGCCAGGAA
CCGTAAAAAGGCCGCGTTGCTGGCGTTTTTCCATAGGCTCCGCCCCCCTGACGAGCATCACAAAAATCGA
CGCTCAAGTCAGAGGTGGCGAAACCCGACAGGACTATAAAGATACCAGGCGTTTCCCCCTGGAAGCTCCC
TCGTGCGCTCTCCTGTTCCGACCCTGCCGCTTACCGGATACCTGTCCGCCTTTCTCCCTTCGGGAAGCGT
GGCGCTTTCTCATAGCTCACGCTGTAGGTATCTCAGTTCGGTGTAGGTCGTTCGCTCCAAGCTGGGCTGT
GTGCACGAACCCCCCGTTCAGCCCGACCGCTGCGCCTTATCCGGTAACTATCGTCTTGAGTCCAACCCGG
TAAGACACGACTTATCGCCACTGGCAGCAGCCACTGGTAACAGGATTAGCAGAGCGAGGTATGTAGGCGG
TGCTACAGAGTTCTTGAAGTGGTGGCCTAACTACGGCTACACTAGAAGAACAGTATTTGGTATCTGCGCT
CTGCTGAAGCCAGTTACCTTCGGAAAAAGAGTTGGTAGCTCTTGATCCGGCAAACAAACCACCGCTGGTA
GCGGTGGTTTTTTTGTTTGCAAGCAGCAGATTACGCGCAGAAAAAAAGGATCTCAAGAAGATCCTTTGAT
CTTTTCTACGGGGTCTGACGCTCAGTGGAACGAAAACTCACGTTAAGGGATTTTGGTCATACGAGGCCCT
TTCGTCTTCAAGAATTAATTCACTGGCCGTCGTTTTACAACGTCGTGACTGGGAAAACCCTGGCGTTACC
CAACTTAATCGCCTTGCAGCACATCCCCCTTTCGCCAGCAGATCCGTCCCTATCGTTTCCACGATCAGCG
ATCGGCTCGTTGCCCTGCGCCGCTCCAAAGCCCGCGACGCAGCGCCGGCAGGCAGAGCAAGTAGAGGGCA
GCGCCTGCAATCCATGCCCACCCGTTCCACGTTGTTATAGAAGCCGCATAGATCGCCGTGAAGAGGAGGG
GTCCGACGATCGAGGTCAGGCTGGTGAGCGCCGCCAGTGAGCCTTGCAGCTGCCCCTGACGTTCCTCATC
CACCTGCCTGGACAACATTGCTTGCAGCGCCGGCATTCCGATGCCACCCGAAGCAAGCAGGACCATGATC
GGGAACGCCATCCATCCCCGTGTCGCGAAGGCAAGCAGGATGTAGCCTGTGCCGTCGGCAATCATTCCGA
GCATGAGTGCCCGCCTTTCGCCGAGCCGGGCGGCTACAGGGCCGGTGATCATTGCCTGGGCGAGTGAATG
CAGAATGCCAAATGCGGCAAGCGAAATGCCGATCGTGGTCGCGTCCCAGTGAAAGCGATCCTCGCCGAAA
ATGACCCAAAGCGCGGCCGGCACCTGTCCGACAAGTTGCATGATGAAGAAGACCGCCATCAGGGCGGCGA
CGACGGTCATGCCCCGGGCCCACCGGAACGAAGCGAGCGGGTTGAGAGCCTCCCGGCGTAACGGCCGGCG
TTCGCCTTTGTGCGACTCCGGCAAAAGGAAACAGCCCGTCAGGAAATTGAGGCCGTTCAAGGCTGCCGCG
GCGAAGAACGGAGCGTGGGGGGAGAAACCGCCCATCAGCCCACCGAGCACAGGTCCCGCGACCATCCCGA
ACCCGAAACAGGCGCTCATGAAGCCGAAGTGCCGCGCGCGCTCATCGCCATCAGTGATATCGGCAATATA
AGCGCCGGCTACCGCCCCAGTCGCCCCGGTGATGCCGGCCACGATCCGCCCGATATAGAGAACCCAAAGG
AAAGGCGCTGTCGCCATGATGGCGTAGTCGACAGTGGCGCCGGCCAGCGAGACGAGCAAGATTGGCCGCC
GCCCGAAACGATCCGACAGCGCGCCCAGCACAGGTGCGCAGGCAAATTGCACCAACGCATACAGCGCCAG
CAGAATGCCATAGTGGGCGGTGACGTCGTTCGAGTGAACCAGATCGCGCAGGAGGCCCGGCAGCACCGGC
ATAATCAGGCCGATGCCGACAGCGTCGAGCGCGACAGTGCTCAGAATTACGATCAGGGGTATGTTGGGTT
TCACGTCTGGCCTCCGGACCAGCCTCCGCTGGTCCGATTGAACGCGCGGATTCTTTATCACTGATAAGTT
GGTGGACATATTATGTTTATCAGTGATAAAGTGTCAAGCATGACAAAGTTGCAGCCGAATACAGTGATCC
GTGCCGCCCTGGACCTGTTGAACGAGGTCGGCGTAGACGGTCTGACGACACGCAAACTGGCGGAACGGTT
GGGGGTTCAGCAGCCGGCGCTTTACTGGCACTTCAGGAACAAGCGGGCGCTGCTCGACGCACTGGCCGAA
GCCATGCTGGCGGAGAATCATACGCATTCGGTGCCGAGAGCCGACGACGACTGGCGCTCATTTCTGATCG
GGAATGCCCGCAGCTTCAGGCAGGCGCTGCTCGCCTACCGCGATGGCGCGCGCATCCATGCCGGCACGCG
ACCGGGCGCACCGCAGATGGAAACGGCCGACGCGCAGCTTCGCTTCCTCTGCGAGGCGGGTTTTTCGGCC
GGGGACGCCGTCAATGCGCTGATGACAATCAGCTACTTCACTGTTGGGGCCGTGCTTGAGGAGCAGGCCG
GCGACAGCGATGCCGGCGAGCGCGGCGGCACCGTTGAACAGGCTCCGCTCTCGCCGCTGTTGCGGGCCGC
GATAGACGCCTTCGACGAAGCCGGTCCGGACGCAGCGTTCGAGCAGGGACTCGCGGTGATTGTCGATGGA
TTGGCGAAAAGGAGGCTCGTTGTCAGGAACGTTGAAGGACCGAGAAAGGGTGACGATTGATCAGGACCGC
TGCCGGAGCGCAACCCACTCACTACAGCAGAGCCATGTAGACAACATCCCCTCCCCCTTTCCACCGCGTC
AGACGCCCGTAGCAGCCCGCTACGGGCTTTTTCATGCCCTGCCCTAGCGTCCAAGCCTCACGGCCGCGCT
CGGCCTCTCTGGCGGCCTTCTGGCGCTCCTGCTGCGGCGTCCGCTCGTATGATGATATATTTTTATCTTG
TGCAATGTAACATCAGAGATTTTGAGACACAACGTGGCTTTCCCCCCCCCCCCCCACCGCGGTGGCGGCC
GCCCCGGCCAGCCTCGCAGAGCAGGATTCCCGTTGAGCACCGCCAGGTGCGAATAAGGGACAGTGAAGAA
GGAACACCCGCTCGCGGGTGGGCCTACTTCACCTATCCTGCCCGGCTGACGCCGTTGGATACACCAAGGA
AAGTCTACACGAACCCTTTGGCAAAATCCTGTATATCGTGCGAAAAAGGATGGATATAC
Features (pLannotate 1.2.2; 15 found; start..end, strand, type, name):
     59..83      +  misc_feature   MCS (fragment): pBluescript multiple cloning site
     83..129     +  terminator     rrnB T1 terminator: transcription terminator T1 from the E. coli rrnB gene
    144..248     +  CDS            CmR (fragment): chloramphenicol acetyltransferase; cat; confers resistance to chloramphenicol
    262..282     +  misc_feature   MCS (fragment): multiple cloning site
   2656..2682    +  CDS            3xHA (fragment): three tandem HA epitope tags
   2698..6057    +  CDS            cas9-1: CAS9A_STRTD - Also known as csn1. Experimental evidence at protein level: Swiss-Prot protein existence level 1. CRISPR (clustered regularly interspaced short palindromic repeat) is an adaptive immune system that provides protection against mobile genetic elements (viruses, transposable elements and conjugative plasmids). CRISPR clusters contain spacers, sequences complementary to antecedent mobile elements, and target invading nucleic acids. CRISPR clusters are transcribed and processed into CRISPR RNA (crRNA). In type II CRISPR systems correct processing of pre-crRNA requires a trans- encoded
   6176..6196    +  terminator     rrnB T2 terminator (fragment): transcription terminator T2 from the E. coli rrnB gene
   6214..6249    -  misc_feature   MCS (fragment): pBluescript multiple cloning site
   6250..6341    +  CDS            lacZα (fragment): LacZα fragment of β-galactosidase; lacZ fragment
   6468..7056    -  rep_origin     ori: high-copy-number ColE1/pMB1/pBR322/pUC origin of replication
   7158..7249    +  CDS            lacZα (fragment): LacZα fragment of β-galactosidase; lacZ fragment
   7275..8474    -  CDS            TcR: tetracycline efflux protein; tetA; confers resistance to tetracycline
   8580..9230    +  CDS            TetR: tetracycline resistance regulatory protein; tetR
   9504..9522    +  misc_feature   MCS (fragment): pBluescript multiple cloning site
   9524..9633    -  oriT           oriT: incP origin of transfer
