[The description below was written by a language model from this plasmid's Addgene catalogue record and pLannotate feature annotations shown in this document.]
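Description:
pXGFPC-5 Pxyl-dcas9 (Spa) is an integrating bacterial plasmid built on the pXGFPC-5 backbone for placing a catalytically dead Cas9 from Streptococcus pasteurianus under xylose control in Caulobacter crescentus. It is propagated in E. coli through a ColE1/pUC-type origin and selected with tetracycline, conferred by a tetA efflux gene accompanied by its tetR regulator. An incP oriT is also annotated, which would allow mobilisation by conjugation from a suitable donor. According to the record, the plasmid is intended to enter the chromosome by homologous recombination at the xylose locus. The annotation shows no origin other than the E. coli one, and the roughly 2.4 kb stretch upstream of the dcas9 reading frame is unannotated; it presumably holds the xylose promoter and homology region, but the feature table does not confirm this.

The payload is a dcas9 insert of about 3.4 kb, which the annotation tool matched to a related streptococcal Cas9 protein entry. A short fragment resembling an HA epitope lies just upstream of the coding sequence, suggesting a possible N-terminal tag, although the catalogue entry does not mention one. rrnB T1 and T2 terminator elements flank the cassette, insulating it from readthrough. Small remnants of lacZα, a chloramphenicol resistance gene and multiple cloning sites are backbone leftovers. Expression is repressed by glucose and induced by xylose. No guide RNA cassette is annotated, so the guide is presumably provided separately. The construct supplies the dCas9 component of a CRISPR interference system for inducible gene knockdown in Caulobacter, with the dcas9 portion derived from an earlier mycobacterial CRISPRi platform. The sequenced record is 9,719 nt, slightly longer than the listed 9,689 bp.
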