Addgene plasmid #133318: pXGFPC-5 Pxyl-dcas9 (Spa)
Purpose: expresses dcas9 (Streptococcus pasteurianus); repressed with 0.2% glucose, induced with 0.3% xylose; for homologous recombination at the xylose locus in Caulobacter crescentus; tetracycline resistance
Depositing lab: Michael Laub. Depositing organization: Massachusetts Institute of Technology. Publication: A CRISPR Interference System for Efficient and Rapid Gene Knockdown in Caulobacter crescentus. Guzzo M, Castro LK, Reisch CR, Guo MS, Laub MT. mBio. 2020 Jan 14;11(1):e02415-19. doi: 10.1128/mBio.02415-19. PubMed 31937638.
Backbone
  Vector backbone: pXGFPC-5
  Backbone size w/o insert (bp): 6296
  Total vector size (bp): 9689
  Vector type: Unspecified
Growth in bacteria
  Bacterial resistance: Tetracycline, 10 μg/mL
  Growth temperature: 37°C
  Growth strain: Top10
  Copy number: Unknown
Gene/Insert
  Gene/Insert name: dcas9 (Streptococcus pasteurianus)
  Species: Streptococcus pasteurianus
  Insert size (bp): 3393
  Promoter: xylose
  Cloning method: Gibson Cloning
  Sequencing primers: 5′ TGGTCAGACAACCTACTTGCCGTC; 3′ TCGGCTGCGGCGAGCGGTATCA
Resource information
  A portion of this plasmid was derived from a plasmid made by: Jeremy M. Rock "Programmable transcriptional repression in mycobacteria using an orthogonal CRISPR interference platform" Nature microbiology 2017
Terms and licenses: Academic/Nonprofit Terms; Industry Terms: Not Available to Industry
How to cite: pXGFPC-5 Pxyl-dcas9 (Spa) was a gift from Michael Laub (Addgene plasmid # 133318 ; http://n2t.net/addgene:133318 ; RRID:Addgene_133318)
